Addgene plasmid #30276: pETCON-HB56/design_34
Depositing lab: David Baker. Depositing organization: University of Washington. Publication: Community-Wide Assessment of Protein-Interface Modeling Suggests Improvements to Design Methodology. Fleishman SJ, Whitehead TA, Strauch EM, Corn JE, Qin S, Zhou HX, Mitchell JC, Demerdash ON, Takeda-Shitaka M, Terashi G, Moal IH, Li X, Bates PA, Zacharias M, Park H, Ko JS, Lee H, Seok C, Bourquard T, Bernauer J, Poupon A, Aze J, Soner S, Ovali SK, Ozbek P, Tal NB, Haliloglu T, Hwang H, Vreven T, Pierce BG, Weng Z, Perez-Cano L, Pons C, Fernandez-Recio J, Jiang F, Yang F, Gong X, Cao L, Xu X, Liu B, Wang P, Li C, Wang C, Robert CH, Guharoy M, Liu S, Huang Y, Li L, Guo D, Chen Y, Xiao Y, London N, Itzhaki Z, Schueler-Furman O, Inbar Y, Patapov V, Cohen M, Schreiber G, Tsuchiya Y, Kanamori E, Standley DM, Nakamura H, Kinoshita K, Driggers CM, Hall RG, Morgan JL, Hsu VL, Zhan J, Yang Y, Zhou Y, Kastritis PL, Bonvin AM, Zhang W, Camacho CJ, Kilambi KP, Sircar A, Gray JJ, Ohue M, Uchikoga N, Matsuzaki Y, Ishida T, Akiyama Y, Khashan R, Bush S, Fouches D, Tropsha A, Esquivel-Rodriguez J, Kihara D, Stranges PB, Jacak R, Kuhlman B, Huang SY, Zou X, Wodak SJ, Janin J, Baker D. J Mol Biol. 2011 Sep 29. 10.1016/j.jmb.2011.09.031 PubMed 22001016.
Backbone
  Vector backbone: pETCON
  Backbone size w/o insert (bp): 5400
  Vector type: Yeast Expression
Growth in bacteria
  Bacterial resistance: Ampicillin, 100 μg/mL
  Growth temperature: 37°C
  Growth strain: DH5alpha
  Copy number: High Copy
Gene/Insert
  Gene/Insert name: SC1918/H1 HA designed binding protein HB56
  Species: Designed Sequence
  Insert size (bp): 315
  Cloning method: Restriction Enzyme; 5′ cloning site NdeI (not destroyed); 3′ cloning site XhoI (not destroyed)
  Sequencing primers: 5′ UP-GS
Resource information
  A portion of this plasmid was derived from a plasmid made by: Designed sequence
Terms and licenses: Academic/Nonprofit Terms; Industry Terms: Not Available to Industry
How to cite: pETCON-HB56/design_34 was a gift from David Baker (Addgene plasmid # 30276 ; http://n2t.net/addgene:30276 ; RRID:Addgene_30276)
