[The description below was written by a language model from this plasmid's Addgene catalogue record.]
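Description:
pETCON-HB56/design_34 is a yeast expression plasmid built on the pETCON backbone (about 5.4 kb without insert). It carries a 315 bp computationally designed open reading frame, HB56 (design 34), which was designed as a binding protein for the hemagglutinin (HA) of the SC1918/H1 influenza virus. The insert is not derived from any natural organism. It was cloned by restriction digestion between NdeI and XhoI sites, both of which remain intact, so the design can be excised or swapped for other variants. In bacteria the plasmid is maintained at high copy number and selected with ampicillin.

The record does not list the yeast promoter, yeast selection marker, yeast replication element, or any fusion partners and epitope tags, and no feature table is provided, so these details cannot be confirmed here. pETCON is generally known as a yeast surface display vector, in which the cloned protein is presented on the cell surface as a fusion so that binding to a labelled target can be measured. That would fit a designed HA binder, but the record itself states only "Yeast Expression".

The associated publication is a community-wide assessment of protein-interface modelling aimed at improving design methodology. This suggests that HB56 belongs to a set of designed protein binders used to benchmark computational predictions of interfaces. The record does not say whether this particular design actually binds HA. The plasmid is most plausibly used to express the design in yeast for testing or comparing designed HA-binding proteins.
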