>Addgene plasmid #30276 | pETCON-HB56/design_34 | depositor partial sequence | sequence record 13932 | Author sequence
CATATGGCAGGTTCAGGTGTCGCTAAGCAAATCTTCGCATTGGACTTCGAAATCAAGGGTTTTGTTCAAG
GTGTCTTCTTCAGAAAGCATACCTCTCATGAAGCCAAAAGATTAGGTGTTAGAGGTTGGTGTATGAATAC
TAGAGATGGTACAGTAAAAGGTCAATTGGAAGCTCCAATGATGAATTTGATGGAAATGAAGCACTGGTTG
GAAAACAACAGAATACCTAACGCTTTCGTTATCTATGCAGAATTTTCCTGGATACAAGAAATCAGAGACT
ACACCTTTACCTCCTTTGACATTAAGCACCTCGAG
