>Addgene plasmid #30276 | pETCON-HB56/design_34 | addgene partial sequence | sequence record 36147 | GAL1 5'-AATATACCTCTATACTTTAACGTC-3'
TTCCCTACTTCATACATTTTCAATTAAGATGCAGTTACTTCGCTGTTTTTCAATATTTTCTGTTATTGCT
TCAGTTTTAGCACAGGAACTGACAACTATATGCGAGCAAATCCCCTCACCAACTTTAGAATCGACGCCGT
ACTCTTTGTCAACGACTACTATTTTGGCCAACGGGAAGGCAATGCAAGGAGTTTTTGAATATTACAAATC
AGTAACGTTTGTCAGTAATTGCGGTTCTCACCCCTCAACAACTAGCAAAGGCAGCCCCATAAACACACAG
TATGTTTTTAAGGACAATAGCTCGACGATTGAAGGTAGATACCCATACGACGTTCCAGACTACGCTCTGC
AGGCTAGTGGTGGAGGAGGCTCTGGTGGAGGCGGTAGCGGAGGCGGAGGGTCGGCTAGCCATATGGCAGG
TTCAGGTGTCGCTAAGCAAATCTTCGCATTGGACTTCGAAATCAAGGGTTTTGTTCAAGGTGTCTTCTTC
AGAAAGCATACCTCTCATGAAGCCAAAAGATTAGGTGTTAGAGGTTGGTGTATGAATACTAGAGATGGTA
CAGTAAAAGGTCAATTGGAAGCTCCAATGATGAATTTGATGGAAATGAAGCACTGGTTGGAAAACAACAG
AATACCTAACGCTTTCGTTATCTATGCAGAATTTTCCTGGATACAAGAAATCAGAGACTACACCTTTACC
TCCTTTGACATTAAGCACCTCGAGGGGGGCGGATCCGAACAAAAGCTTATTTCTGAAGAGGACTTGTAAT
AGAGATCTGATAACAACAGTGTAGATGTAACAAAATCGACTTTGTTCCCACTGTACTTTTAGCTCGTACA
AAATACAATATACTTTTCATTTCTCCGTAAACAACATGTTTTCCCATGTAA
